Addgene plasmid #105525: PAX6 TALEN R
Purpose: Knock in H2B-GFP into the human PAX6 locus
Depositing lab: Lorenz Studer. Depositing organization: Memorial Sloan-Kettering Cancer Center. Publication: A Modular Platform for Differentiation of Human PSCs into All Major Ectodermal Lineages. Tchieu J, Zimmer B, Fattahi F, Amin S, Zeltner N, Chen S, Studer L. Cell Stem Cell. 2017 Sep 7;21(3):399-410.e7. doi: 10.1016/j.stem.2017.08.015. PubMed 28886367.
Backbone
  Vector backbone: pTALEN
  Backbone size w/o insert (bp): 7961
  Total vector size (bp): 8118
  Vector type: Mammalian Expression, TALEN
  Selectable markers: Hygromycin
Growth in bacteria
  Bacterial resistance: Ampicillin, 100 μg/mL
  Growth temperature: 37°C
  Growth strain: NEB Stable
  Copy number: High Copy
Gene/Insert
  Gene/Insert name: Pax6 TALEN R
  Species: Synthetic
  Insert size (bp): 3012
  Promoter: CMV
  Tag / fusion protein: 3x FLAG (N terminal on insert); NLS (N terminal on insert)
  Cloning method: Unknown
  Sequencing primers: 5′ N/A
Resource information
  A portion of this plasmid was derived from a plasmid made by: The plasmid kit used for building TALENs and TALE-TFs was a gift from Feng Zhang (Addgene kit # 1000000019)
Terms and licenses: Academic/Nonprofit Terms; Industry Terms: Not Available to Industry
Depositor comments: Pair with Pax6 TALEN L
How to cite: PAX6 TALEN R was a gift from Lorenz Studer (Addgene plasmid # 105525 ; http://n2t.net/addgene:105525 ; RRID:Addgene_105525)
