[The description below was written by a language model from this plasmid's Addgene catalogue record and pLannotate feature annotations shown in this document.]
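Description:
PAX6 TALEN R is a mammalian expression plasmid built on the pTALEN backbone. It encodes the right-hand member of a TALE nuclease pair directed at the human PAX6 locus. It is propagated in E. coli through a high-copy ColE1/pUC-type origin with ampicillin selection (AmpR). An SV40 promoter–HygR–SV40 poly(A) cassette allows hygromycin selection of transfected mammalian cells. A partial f1 origin and short fragments of other markers (ble, KanR, lacZα) appear to be backbone remnants rather than functional elements.

The payload is a synthetic TALEN open reading frame driven by the CMV enhancer/promoter and terminated by the bGH polyadenylation signal. A T7 promoter lies just upstream of the coding region. The feature table shows the expected architecture. An N-terminal segment is related to Xanthomonas TAL effectors (annotated as avrBs3). This is followed by an unannotated stretch that presumably corresponds to the custom repeat array specifying the DNA target, then a TAL effector C-terminal segment (annotated as pthXo1), which is fused to the FokI nuclease cleavage domain. The catalogue entry lists an N-terminal 3xFLAG tag and nuclear localization signal, although the automated annotation does not call these. The TALE modules derive from a published TALEN/TALE-TF assembly kit.

Because FokI cuts only as a dimer, this plasmid is meant to be co-delivered with its partner, PAX6 TALEN L. Together they make a double-strand break at PAX6 that promotes knock-in of an H2B-GFP reporter, described in work on human pluripotent stem cell differentiation. The donor template is not part of this construct. The sequenced record (7,608 nt) is shorter than the stated total size of 8,118 bp, and the record does not explain the difference.
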