Features (pLannotate 1.2.2; 20 found; start..end, strand, type, name):
      1..380     +  enhancer       CMV enhancer: human cytomegalovirus immediate early enhancer
    381..584     +  promoter       CMV promoter: human cytomegalovirus (CMV) immediate early promoter
    580..613     +  LTR            5' LTR (truncated) (fragment): truncated 5' long terminal repeat (LTR) from HIV-1
    629..647     +  promoter       T7 promoter: promoter for bacteriophage T7 RNA polymerase
    721..1284    +  CDS            avrBs3 (fragment): AVRB3_XANEU - Experimental evidence at protein level: Swiss-Prot protein existence level 1. Avirulence protein. Acts as a transcription factor in C.annuum plants. In susceptible plants lacking the Bs3 resistance gene induces expression of a number of genes, including genes homologous to a family of auxin-induced genes, alpha-expansin genes, pectate lyase, anthocyanidin glucoside rhamnosyl transferase and at least one transcription factor, UPA20. Their expression leads to plant hypertrophy in mesophyll cells, probably mainly mediated by UPA20 (PubMed:17962565). In resistant plants induces the h
   2365..2571    +  CDS            pthXo1 (fragment): PTHX1_XANOP - Also known as tal2b. Experimental evidence at protein level: Swiss-Prot protein existence level 1. Avirulence protein. Acts as a transcription factor in rice, inducing expression of a number of host genes including SWEET11 (Os8N3, XA13, AC Q6YZF3) in susceptible plants with the Xa13 allele. Plants with the xa13 allele, which has an altered promoter, are resistant to bacterial blight caused by this bacterial strain and do not induce SWEET11. The xa13 allele elicits an atypical hypersensitive response (HR). PthXo1 binds SWEET11 promoter DNA in a sequence-specific manner. From Xanth
   2560..3147    +  CDS            fokIR (fragment): T2F1_PLAOK - Also known as rfoKI. Experimental evidence at protein level: Swiss-Prot protein existence level 1. Recognizes the double-stranded sequence 5'-GGATG-3'/3'-CATCC- 5' and cleaves respectively 14 bases after G-1 and 13 bases before C-1. From Planomicrobium okeanokoites (Planococcus okeanokoites) (Flavobacterium okeanokoites).
   3171..3282    +  polyA_signal   bGH poly(A) signal: bovine growth hormone polyadenylation signal
   3283..3391    +  rep_origin     f1 ori (fragment): f1 bacteriophage origin of replication; arrow indicates direction of (+) strand synthesis
   3405..3734    +  promoter       SV40 promoter: SV40 enhancer and early promoter
   3783..4808    +  CDS            HygR: aminoglycoside phosphotransferase from E. coli; aph(4)-Ia; confers resistance to hygromycin
   4818..4943    +  CDS            ble (fragment): BLE_KLEPN - Experimental evidence at protein level: Swiss-Prot protein existence level 1. Binding protein with a strong affinity to the bleomycin family of antibiotics. Binds to CL990; an antimitotic-antibiotic compound. From Klebsiella pneumoniae.
   4938..5059    +  polyA_signal   SV40 poly(A) signal: SV40 polyadenylation signal
   5112..5972    -  CDS            AmpR: β-lactamase; bla; confers resistance to ampicillin, carbenicillin, and related antibiotics
   5975..6071    -  promoter       AmpR promoter (fragment): bla
   6101..6125    -  CDS            KanR (fragment): aminoglycoside phosphotransferase; aph(3')-Ia; confers resistance to kanamycin
   6236..6824    +  rep_origin     ori: high-copy-number ColE1/pMB1/pBR322/pUC origin of replication
   7049..7066    +  terminator     rrnB T2 terminator (fragment): transcription terminator T2 from the E. coli rrnB gene
   7091..7110    -  CDS            lacZα (fragment): LacZα fragment of β-galactosidase; lacZ fragment
   7566..7582    +  protein_bind   lac operator: The lac repressor binds to the lac operator to inhibit transcription in E. coli. This inhibition can be relieved by adding lactose or isopropyl-β-D-thiogalactopyranoside (IPTG). lac repressor encoded by lacI
>Addgene plasmid #105525 | PAX6 TALEN R | addgene full sequence | sequence record 260082 | Addgene NGS Result
GACATTGATTATTGACTAGTTATTAATAGTAATCAATTACGGGGTCATTAGTTCATAGCCCATATATGGA
GTTCCGCGTTACATAACTTACGGTAAATGGCCCGCCTGGCTGACCGCCCAACGACCCCCGCCCATTGACG
TCAATAATGACGTATGTTCCCATAGTAACGCCAATAGGGACTTTCCATTGACGTCAATGGGTGGAGTATT
TACGGTAAACTGCCCACTTGGCAGTACATCAAGTGTATCATATGCCAAGTACGCCCCCTATTGACGTCAA
TGACGGTAAATGGCCCGCCTGGCATTATGCCCAGTACATGACCTTATGGGACTTTCCTACTTGGCAGTAC
ATCTACGTATTAGTCATCGCTATTACCATGGTGATGCGGTTTTGGCAGTACATCAATGGGCGTGGATAGC
GGTTTGACTCACGGGGATTTCCAAGTCTCCACCCCATTGACGTCAATGGGAGTTTGTTTTGGCACCAAAA
TCAACGGGACTTTCCAAAATGTCGTAACAACTCCGCCCCATTGACGCAAATGGGCGGTAGGCGTGTACGG
TGGGAGGTCTATATAAGCAGAGCTCTCTGGCTAACTAGAGAACCCACTGCTTACTGGCTTATCGAAATTA
ATACGACTCACTATAGGGGCCACCATGGACTATAAGGACCACGACGGAGACTACAAGGATCATGATATTG
ATTACAAAGACGATGACGATAAGATGGCCCCAAAGAAGAAGCGGAAGGTCGGTATCCACGGAGTCCCAGC
AGCCGTAGATTTGAGAACTTTGGGATATTCACAGCAGCAGCAGGAAAAGATCAAGCCCAAAGTGAGGTCG
ACAGTCGCGCAGCATCACGAAGCGCTGGTGGGTCATGGGTTTACACATGCCCACATCGTAGCCTTGTCGC
AGCACCCTGCAGCCCTTGGCACGGTCGCCGTCAAGTACCAGGACATGATTGCGGCGTTGCCGGAAGCCAC
ACATGAGGCGATCGTCGGTGTGGGGAAACAGTGGAGCGGAGCCCGAGCGCTTGAGGCCCTGTTGACGGTC
GCGGGAGAGCTGAGAGGGCCTCCCCTTCAGCTGGACACGGGCCAGTTGCTGAAGATCGCGAAGCGGGGAG
GAGTCACGGCGGTCGAGGCGGTGCACGCGTGGCGCAATGCGCTCACGGGAGCACCCCTCAACCTGACCCC
AGAGCAGGTCGTGGCAATTGCGAGCAACAACGGGGGAAAGCAGGCACTCGAAACCGTCCAGAGGTTGCTG
CCTGTGCTGTGCCAAGCGCACGGACTTACGCCAGAGCAGGTCGTGGCAATTGCGAGCAACGGAGGGGGAA
AGCAGGCACTCGAAACCGTCCAGAGGTTGCTGCCTGTGCTGTGCCAAGCGCACGGACTAACCCCAGAGCA
GGTCGTGGCAATTGCGAGCAACATCGGGGGAAAGCAGGCACTCGAAACCGTCCAGAGGTTGCTGCCTGTG
CTGTGCCAAGCGCACGGGTTGACCCCAGAGCAGGTCGTGGCAATTGCGAGCAACGGMGGGGGAAAGCAGG
CACTCGAAACCGTCCAGAGGTTGCTGCCTGTGCTGTGCCAAGCGCACGGCCTGACCCCAGAGCAGGTCGT
GGCAATTGCGAGCAACAWCGGGGGAAAGCAGGCACTCGAAACCGTCCAGAGGTTGCTGCCTGTGCTGTGC
CAAGCGCACGGACTGACMCCAGAGCAGGTCGTGGCAATTGCGAGCCATGACGGGGGAAAGCAGGCACTCG
AAACCGTCCAGAGGTTGCTGCCTGTGCTGTGCCAAGCGCACGGACTTACACCCGAACAAGTCGTGGCAAT
TGCGAGCAACATCGGGGGAAAGCAGGCACTCGAAACCGTCCAGAGGTTGCTGCCTGTGCTGTGCCAAGCG
CACGGACTTACGCCAGAGCAGGTCGTGGCAATTGCGAGCAACAWCGGGGGAAAGCAGGCACTCGAAACCG
TCCAGAGGTTGCTGCCTGTGCTGTGCCAAGCGCACGGACTRACCCCAGAGCAGGTCGTGGCAATTGCGAG
CAACGGMGGGGGAAAGCAGGCACTCGAAACCGTCCAGAGGTTGCTGCCTGTGCTGTGCCAAGCGCACGGC
CTGACCCCAGAGCAGGTCGTGGCAATTGCGAGCAACAACGGGGGAAAGCAGGCACTCGAAACCGTCCAGA
GGTTGCTGCCTGTGCTGTGCCAAGCGCACGGACTGACACCAGAGCAGGTCGTGGCAATTGCGAGCAACGG
AGGGGGAAAGCAGGCACTCGAAACCGTCCAGAGGTTGCTGCCTGTGCTGTGCCAAGCGCACGGACTCACG
CCTGAGCAGGTAGTGGCTATTGCATCCAACGGAGGGGGCAGACCCGCACTGGAGTCAATCGTGGCCCAGC
TTTCGAGGCCGGACCCCGCGCTGGCCGCACTCACTAATGATCATCTTGTAGCGCTGGCCTGCCTCGGCGG
ACGACCCGCCTTGGATGCGGTGAAGAAGGGGCTCCCGCACGCGCCTGCATTGATTAAGCGGACCAACAGA
AGGATTCCCGAGAGGACATCACATCGAGTGGCAGGTTCCCAACTCGTGAAGAGTGAACTTGAGGAGAAAA
AGTCGGAGCTGCGGCACAAATTGAAATACGTACCGCATGAATACATCGAACTTATCGAAATTGCTAGGAA
CTCGACTCAAGACAGAATCCTTGAGATGAAGGTAATGGAGTTCTTTATGAAGGTTTATGGATACCGAGGG
AAGCATCTCGGTGGATCACGAAAACCCGACGGAGCAATCTATACGGTGGGGAGCCCGATTGATTACGGAG
TGATCGTCGACACGAAAGCCTACAGCGGTGGGTACAATCTTCCCATCGGGCAGGCAGATGAGATGCAACG
TTATGTCGAAGAAAATCAGACCAGGAACAAACACATCAATCCAAATGAGTGGTGGAAAGTGTATCCTTCA
TCAGTGACCGAGTTTAAGTTTTTGTTTGTCTCTGGGCATTTCAAAGGCAACTATAAGGCCCAGCTCACAC
GGTTGAATCACATTACGAACTGCAATGGTGCGGTTTTGTCCGTAGAGGAACTGCTCATTGGTGGAGAAAT
GATCAAAGCGGGAACTCTGACACTGGAAGAAGTCAGACGCAAGTTTAACAATGGCGAGATCAATTTCCGC
TCATAAAAAATCAGCCTCGACTGTGCCTTCTAGTTGCCAGCCATCTGTTGTTTGCCCCTCCCCCGTGCCT
TCCTTGACCCTGGAAGGTGCCACTCCCACTGTCCTTTCCTAATAAAATGAGGAAATTGCATCACAACACT
CAACCCTATCTCGGTCTATTCTTTTGATTTATAAGGGATTTTGCCGATTTCGGCCTATTGGTTAAAAAAT
GAGCTGATTTAACAAAAATTTAACGCGAATTAATTCTGTGGAATGTGTGTCAGTTAGGGTGTGGAAAGTC
CCCAGGCTCCCCAGCAGGCAGAAGTATGCAAAGCATGCATCTCAATTAGTCAGCAACCAGGTGTGGAAAG
TCCCCAGGCTCCCCAGCAGGCAGAAGTATGCAAAGCATGCATCTCAATTAGTCAGCAACCATAGTCCCGC
CCCTAACTCCGCCCATCCCGCCCCTAACTCCGCCCAGTTCCGCCCATTCTCCGCCCCATGGCTGACTAAT
TTTTTTTATTTATGCAGAGGCCGAGGCCGCCTCTGCCTCTGAGCTATTCCAGAAGTAGTGAGGAGGCTTT
TTTGGAGGCCTAGGCTTTTGCAAAAAGCTCCCGGGAGCTTGTATATCCATTTTCGGATCTGATCAGCACG
TGATGAAAAAGCCTGAACTCACCGCGACGTCTGTCGAGAAGTTTCTGATCGAAAAGTTCGACAGCGTCTC
CGACCTGATGCAGCTCTCGGAGGGCGAAGAATCTCGTGCTTTCAGCTTCGATGTAGGAGGGCGTGGATAT
GTCCTGCGGGTAAATAGCTGCGCCGATGGTTTCTACAAAGATCGTTATGTTTATCGGCACTTTGCATCGG
CCGCGCTCCCGATTCCGGAAGTGCTTGACATTGGGGAATTCAGCGAGAGCCTGACCTATTGCATCTCCCG
CCGTGCACAGGGTGTCACGTTGCAAGACCTGCCTGAAACCGAACTGCCCGCTGTTCTGCAGCCGGTCGCG
GAGGCCATGGATGCGATCGCTGCGGCCGATCTTAGCCAGACGAGCGGGTTCGGCCCATTCGGACCGCAAG
GAATCGGTCAATACACTACATGGCGTGATTTCATATGCGCGATTGCTGATCCCCATGTGTATCACTGGCA
AACTGTGATGGACGACACCGTCAGTGCGTCCGTCGCGCAGGCTCTCGATGAGCTGATGCTTTGGGCCGAG
GACTGCCCCGAAGTCCGGCACCTCGTGCACGCGGATTTCGGCTCCAACAATGTCCTGACGGACAATGGCC
GCATAACAGCGGTCATTGACTGGAGCGAGGCGATGTTCGGGGATTCCCAATACGAGGTCGCCAACATCTT
CTTCTGGAGGCCGTGGTTGGCTTGTATGGAGCAGCAGACGCGCTACTTCGAGCGGAGGCATCCGGAGCTT
GCAGGATCGCCGCGGCTCCGGGCGTATATGCTCCGCATTGGTCTTGACCAACTCTATCAGAGCTTGGTTG
ACGGCAATTTCGATGATGCAGCTTGGGCGCAGGGTCGATGCGACGCAATCGTCCGATCCGGAGCCGGGAC
TGTCGGGCGTACACAAATCGCCCGCAGAAGCGCGGCCGTCTGGACCGATGGCTGTGTAGAAGTACTCGCC
GATAGTGGAAACCGACGCCCCAGCACTCGTCCGAGGGCAAAGGAATAGCACGTGCTACGAGATTTCGATT
CCACCGCCGCCTTCTATGAAAGGTTGGGCTTCGGAATCGTTTTCCGGGACGCCGGCTGGATGATCCTCCA
GCGCGGGGATCTCATGCTGGAGTTCTTCGCCCACCCCAACTTGTTTATTGCAGCTTATAATGGTTACAAA
TAAAGCAATAGCATCACAAATTTCACAAATAAAGCATTTTTTTCACTGCATTCTAGTTGTGGTTTGTCCA
AACTCATCAATGTATCTTATCATGTCTGTATACCGTCGACCTCTAGCTAGAGCTTGGCGTAATCATGGTC
ATTACCAATGCTTAATCAGTGAGGCACCTATCTCAGCGATCTGTCTATTTCGTTCATCCATAGTTGCCTG
ACTCCCCGTCGTGTAGATAACTACGATACGGGAGGGCTTACCATCTGGCCCCAGCGCTGCGATGATACCG
CGAGAACCACGCTCACCGGCTCCGGATTTATCAGCAATAAACCAGCCAGCCGGAAGGGCCGAGCGCAGAA
GTGGTCCTGCAACTTTATCCGCCTCCATCCAGTCTATTAATTGTTGCCGGGAAGCTAGAGTAAGTAGTTC
GCCAGTTAATAGTTTGCGCAACGTTGTTGCCATCGCTACAGGCATCGTGGTGTCACGCTCGTCGTTTGGT
ATGGCTTCATTCAGCTCCGGTTCCCAACGATCAAGGCGAGTTACATGATCCCCCATGTTGTGCAAAAAAG
CGGTTAGCTCCTTCGGTCCTCCGATCGTTGTCAGAAGTAAGTTGGCCGCAGTGTTATCACTCATGGTTAT
GGCAGCACTGCATAATTCTCTTACTGTCATGCCATCCGTAAGATGCTTTTCTGTGACTGGTGAGTACTCA
ACCAAGTCATTCTGAGAATAGTGTATGCGGCGACCGAGTTGCTCTTGCCCGGCGTCAATACGGGATAATA
CCGCGCCACATAGCAGAACTTTAAAAGTGCTCATCATTGGAAAACGTTCTTCGGGGCGAAAACTCTCAAG
GATCTTACCGCTGTTGAGATCCAGTTCGATGTAACCCACTCGTGCACCCAACTGATCTTCAGCATCTTTT
ACTTTCACCAGCGTTTCTGGGTGAGCAAAAACAGGAAGGCAAAATGCCGCAAAAAAGGGAATAAGGGCGA
CACGGAAATGTTGAATACTCATATTCTTCCTTTTTCAATATTATTGAAGCATTTATCAGGGTTATTGTCT
CATGAGCGGATACATATTTGAATGTATTTAGAAAAATAAACAAATAGGGGTCAGTGTTACAACCAATTAA
CCAATTCTGAACATTATCGCGAGCCCATTTATACCTGAATATGGCTCATAACACCCCTTGCTCATGACCA
AAATCCCTTAACGTGAGTTACGCGCGCGTCGTTCCACTGAGCGTCAGACCCCGTAGAAAAGATCAAAGGA
TCTTCTTGAGATCCTTTTTTTCTGCGCGTAATCTGCTGCTTGCAAACAAAAAAACCACCGCTACCAGCGG
TGGTTTGTTTGCCGGATCAAGAGCTACCAACTCTTTTTCCGAAGGTAACTGGCTTCAGCAGAGCGCAGAT
ACCAAATACTGTTCTTCTAGTGTAGCCGTAGTTAGCCCACCACTTCAAGAACTCTGTAGCACCGCCTACA
TACCTCGCTCTGCTAATCCTGTTACCAGTGGCTGCTGCCAGTGGCGATAAGTCGTGTCTTACCGGGTTGG
ACTCAAGACGATAGTTACCGGATAAGGCGCAGCGGTCGGGCTGAACGGGGGGTTCGTGCACACAGCCCAG
CTTGGAGCGAACGACCTACACCGAACTGAGATACCTACAGCGTGAGCTATGAGAAAGCGCCACGCTTCCC
GAAGGGAGAAAGGCGGACAGGTATCCGGTAAGCGGCAGGGTCGGAACAGGAGAGCGCACGAGGGAGCTTC
CAGGGGGAAACGCCTGGTATCTTTATAGTCCTGTCGGGTTTCGCCACCTCTGACTTGAGCGTCGATTTTT
GTGATGCTCGTCAGGGGGGCGGAGCCTATGGAAAAACGCCAGCAACGCGGCCTTTTTACGGTTCCTGGCC
TTTTGCTGGCCTTTTGCTCACATGTTCTTTCCTGCGTTATCCCCTGATTCTGTGGATAACCGTATTACCG
CCTTTGAGTGAGCTGATACCGCTCGCCGCAGCCGAACGACCGAGCGCAGCGAGTCAGTGAGCGAGGAAGC
GGAAGGCGAGAGTAGGGAACTGCCAGGCATCAAACTAAGCAGAAGGCCCCTGACGGATGGCCTTTTTGCG
TTTCTACAAACTCTTTCTGTGTTGTAAAACGACGGCCAGTCTTAAGCTCGGGCCCCCTGGGCGGTTCTGA
TAACGAGTAATCGTTAATCCGCAAATAACGTAAAAACCCGCTTCGGCGGGTTTTTTTATGGGGGGAGTTT
AGGGAAAGAGCATTTGTCAGAATATTTAAGGGCGCCTGTCACTTTGCTTGATATATGAGAATTATTTAAC
CTTATAAATGAGAAAAAAGCAACGCACTTTAAATAAGATACGTTGCTTTTTCGATTGATGAACACCTATA
ATTAAACTATTCATCTATTATTTATGATTTTTTGTATATACAATATTTCTAGTTTGTTAAAGAGAATTAA
GAAAATAAATCTCGAAAATAATAAAGGGAAAATCAGTTTTTGATATCAAAATTATACATGTCAACGATAA
TACAAAATATAATACAAACTATAAGATGTTATCAGTATTTATTATCATTTAGAATAAATTTTGTGTCGCC
CTTAATTGTGAGCGGATAACAATTACGAGCTTCATGCACAGTGGCGTT
